>Addgene plasmid #55846 | mRuby-Annexin (A4)-8 | addgene partial sequence | sequence record 121698 | CMV-F 5'-CGCAAATGGGCGGTAGGCGTG-3'
CAGAGCTGGTTTAGTGAACCGTCAGATCCGCTAGCGCTACCGGTCGCCACCATGAACAGCCTGATCAAAG
AAAACATGCGGATGAAGGTGGTGCTGGAAGGCAGCGTGAACGGCCACCAGTTCAAGTGCACCGGCGAGGG
CGAGGGCAACCCCTACATGGGCACCCAGACCATGCGGATCAAAGTGATCGAGGGCGGACCTCTGCCCTTC
GCCTTCGACATCCTGGCCACATCCTTCATGTACGGCAGCCGGACCTTCATCAAGTACCCCAAGGGCATCC
CCGATTTCTTCAAGCAGAGCTTCCCCGAGGGCTTCACCTGGGAGAGAGTGACCAGATACGAGGACGGCGG
CGTGATCACCGTGATGCAGGACACCAGCCTGGAAGATGGCTGCCTGGTGTACCATGCCCAGGTCAGGGGC
GTGAATTTTCCCAGCAACGGCGCCGTGATGCAGAAGAAAACCAAGGGCTGGGAGCCCAACACCGAGATGA
TGTACCCCGCTGACGGCGGACTGAGAGGCTACACCCACATGGCCCTGAAGGTGGACGGCGGAGGGCACCT
GAGCTGCAGCTTCGTGACCACCTACCGATCCAAGAAAACCGTGGGCAACATCAAGATGCCCGGCATCCAC
GCCGTGGACCACCGGCTGGAAAGGCTGGAAGAGTCCGACAACGAGATGTTCGTGGTGCAGCGGGAGCACG
CCGTGGCCAAGTTCGCCGGCCTGGGCGGAGGGTCCGGACTCAGATCTCGAGCTCAAGCTTCGAATTCTAT
GGCCATGGCAACCAAAGGAGGTACTGTCAAAGCTGCTTCAGGATTCAATGCCATGGAAGATGCCCAGACC
CTGAGGAAGGCCATGAAAGGGCTCGGCACCGATGAAGAC
