[The description below was written by a language model from this plasmid's Addgene catalogue record.]
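Description:
mRuby-Annexin (A4)-8 is a mammalian expression plasmid that produces human annexin A4 (ANXA4) fused to the red fluorescent protein mRuby. It is built on an mRuby fluorescent-protein backbone of about 4.75 kb (size without the insert). The plasmid is maintained at high copy in E. coli under kanamycin selection. It also carries a neomycin resistance marker, so transfected mammalian cells can be selected with G418 to obtain stable lines. The record does not list the origin of replication or the promoters driving the resistance markers, and no feature table is provided.

Expression of the fusion is driven by the CMV promoter, a strong constitutive promoter in most mammalian cell lines. The listed sequencing primers (a CMV forward primer and an SV40 polyA reverse primer) imply that the fusion cassette sits between the CMV promoter and an SV40 polyadenylation signal. The record does not explicitly state the orientation of the tag relative to annexin A4 or the nature of the linker. The "8" in the name may refer to a linker length, but this is not confirmed. The cloning method is recorded as unknown.

Annexin A4 belongs to the family of calcium-dependent phospholipid-binding proteins, and the depositor lists the fusion's localization as the plasma membrane. The construct is therefore intended as a live- or fixed-cell fluorescence imaging marker, with mRuby giving a red signal (excitation about 558 nm, emission about 605 nm). This makes it suitable for visualizing annexin A4 distribution or labelling the membrane, including in combination with spectrally distinct green or blue probes.
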