Addgene plasmid #55846: mRuby-Annexin (A4)-8
Purpose: Localization: Plasma Membrane, Excitation: 558, Emission: 605
Depositing lab: Michael Davidson. Depositing organization: Florida State University, Tallahassee.
Backbone
  Vector backbone: mRuby
  Backbone size w/o insert (bp): 4750
  Vector type: Mammalian Expression
  Selectable markers: Neomycin (select with G418)
Growth in bacteria
  Bacterial resistance: Kanamycin, 50 μg/mL
  Growth temperature: 37°C
  Growth strain: DH5alpha
  Copy number: High Copy
Gene/Insert
  Gene/Insert name: Annexin (A4) (alt name: NM_001153.3)
  Species: H. sapiens (human)
  Entrez Gene: ANXA4 (a.k.a. ANX4, HEL-S-274, P32.5, PAP-II, PIG28, PP4-X, ZAP36)
  Promoter: CMV
  Tag / fusion protein: mRuby
  Cloning method: Unknown
  Sequencing primers: 5′ CMV-F; 3′ SV40pA-R
Terms and licenses: Academic/Nonprofit Terms; Industry Terms
Depositor comments: . Excitation = 558; Emission = 605
How to cite: mRuby-Annexin (A4)-8 was a gift from Michael Davidson (Addgene plasmid # 55846 ; http://n2t.net/addgene:55846 ; RRID:Addgene_55846)
